Addgene plasmid #220571: LT3GEPIR-WEE1shRNA1
Purpose: To inducibly knockdown WEE1 expression
Depositing lab: Sean Lee. Depositing organization: Tulane University.
Backbone
  Vector backbone: LT3GEPIR
  Backbone manufacturer: Dr. Johannes Zuber
  Vector type: Lentiviral
  Selectable markers: Puromycin
Growth in bacteria
  Bacterial resistance: Ampicillin, 100 μg/mL
  Growth temperature: 37°C
  Growth strain: NEB Stable
  Copy number: High Copy
Gene/Insert
  Gene/Insert name: WEE1 shRNA1
  gRNA/shRNA sequence: GCCAGTGATTATGAGCTTGAA
  Species: H. sapiens (human)
  Insert size (bp): 125
  Entrez Gene: WEE1 (a.k.a. WEE1A, WEE1hu)
  Promoter: TRE3G (TetOP) promoter
  Cloning method: Restriction Enzyme; 5′ cloning site XhoI (not destroyed); 3′ cloning site EcoRI (not destroyed)
  Sequencing primers: 5′ TGTTTGAATGAGGCTTCAGTAC; 3′ CAGCGGGGCTGCTAAAGCGCATGC
Terms and licenses: Academic/Nonprofit Terms; Industry Terms: Not Available to Industry
How to cite: LT3GEPIR-WEE1shRNA1 was a gift from Sean Lee (Addgene plasmid # 220571 ; http://n2t.net/addgene:220571 ; RRID:Addgene_220571)
