[The description below was written by a language model from this plasmid's Addgene catalogue record and pLannotate feature annotations shown in this document.]
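Description:
LT3GEPIR-WEE1shRNA1 is a self-inactivating HIV-1-based lentiviral plasmid for doxycycline-inducible knockdown of human WEE1, built on the all-in-one Tet-On LT3GEPIR backbone. In bacteria it is maintained through a high-copy ColE1/pUC-type origin and selected with ampicillin (β-lactamase). An f1 origin, an SV40 origin and leftover lac, T3 and T7 cloning-vector elements are also present in the backbone. The viral portion has an RSV promoter driving a truncated 5' LTR, followed by the Ψ packaging signal with a partial gag sequence, the RRE, cPPT/CTS, a WPRE and a ΔU3 3' LTR followed by an SV40 polyadenylation signal. This is a third-generation layout, so the packaging functions are not carried on the plasmid and must be supplied separately.

The payload consists of two expression units. The TRE3G Tet-responsive promoter drives EGFP. Downstream of EGFP, in the same transcript, sits a roughly 125 bp WEE1 shRNA cloned between retained XhoI and EcoRI sites and embedded in a microRNA context. The feature table annotates only the 3' miR-30a flank and does not mark the hairpin itself. Because reporter and shRNA share one transcript, green fluorescence reports induction of the shRNA. The second unit uses a constitutive mouse PGK promoter to express puromycin N-acetyltransferase, followed by an EMCV IRES and the reverse tetracycline transactivator rtTA3. Transduced cells can therefore be selected with puromycin, and they already carry the activator needed to switch on TRE3G when doxycycline is added. The construct is intended for making stable mammalian cell lines in which WEE1 depletion can be induced and monitored.
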