Features (pLannotate 1.2.2; 32 found; start..end, strand, type, name):
      1..41      +  rep_origin     RSF ori (fragment): Plasmids containing the RSF 1030 origin of replication can be propagated in E. coli cells that contain additional plasmids with compatible origins.
     43..135     +  CDS            lacI (fragment): lac repressor; lacI; The lac repressor binds to the lac operator to inhibit transcription in E. coli. This inhibition can be relieved by adding lactose or isopropyl-β-D-thiogalactopyranoside (IPTG).
    148..169     +  protein_bind   CAP binding site: CAP binding activates transcription in the presence of cAMP. E. coli catabolite activator protein
    184..214     +  promoter       lac promoter: promoter for the E. coli lac operon
    222..238     +  protein_bind   lac operator: The lac repressor binds to the lac operator to inhibit transcription in E. coli. This inhibition can be relieved by adding lactose or isopropyl-β-D-thiogalactopyranoside (IPTG). lac repressor encoded by lacI
    283..301     +  promoter       T3 promoter: promoter for bacteriophage T3 RNA polymerase
    329..555     +  promoter       RSV promoter: Rous sarcoma virus enhancer/promoter
    556..736     +  LTR            5' LTR (truncated): truncated 5' long terminal repeat (LTR) from HIV-1
    783..908     +  misc_feature   HIV-1 Ψ: packaging signal of human immunodeficiency virus type 1
    892..1255    +  CDS            HIV-1 gag (fragment): gag protein from human immunodeficiency virus 1; gag
   1401..1634    +  misc_feature   RRE: The Rev response element (RRE) of HIV-1 allows for Rev-dependent mRNA export from the nucleus to the cytoplasm.
   2011..2111    +  CDS            Rev (fragment): human immunodeficiency virus 1 (HIV-1) Rev protein; rev; enhances nuclear export of unspliced and incompletely spliced viral mRNAs
   2130..2247    +  misc_feature   cPPT/CTS: central polypurine tract and central termination sequence of HIV-1
   2263..2641    +  promoter       TRE3G promoter: 3rd-generation Tet-responsive promoter that can be activated by binding of Tet-On® 3G
   2665..3384    +  CDS            EGFP: the original enhanced GFP (Yang et al., 1996) mammalian codon-optimized
   3620..3747    +  ncRNA          3' miR-30a: sequence downstream of the 71-nt precursor of the human miR-30a microRNA (Zeng et al., 2002) miRNA
   3772..4271    +  promoter       PGK promoter: mouse phosphoglycerate kinase 1 promoter
   4292..4891    +  CDS            PuroR: puromycin N-acetyltransferase; pac from Streptomyces alboniger; confers resistance to puromycin
   5057..5519    +  misc_feature   IRES: internal ribosome entry site (IRES) of the encephalomyocarditis virus (EMCV)
   5542..6230    +  CDS            rtTA3 (fragment): reverse tetracycline transactivator 3 activates expression from Tet-responsive promoters in the presence of doxycycline
   6160..6270    +  CDS            VP48: 3 tandem repeats of the minimal activation domain of herpes simplex virus VP16 (Cheng et al., 2013)
   6325..6913    +  misc_feature   WPRE: woodchuck hepatitis virus posttranscriptional regulatory element
   6930..7118    +  CDS            nef (fragment): NEF_HV1Z2 - Experimental evidence at protein level: Swiss-Prot protein existence level 1. Extracellular Nef protein targets CD4(+) T-lymphocytes for apoptosis by interacting with CXCR4 surface receptors. From Human immunodeficiency virus type 1 group M subtype D (isolate Z2/CDC-Z34) (HIV-1).
   7120..7353    +  LTR            3' LTR (ΔU3): self-inactivating 3' long terminal repeat (LTR) from HIV-1
   7425..7546    +  polyA_signal   SV40 poly(A) signal: SV40 polyadenylation signal
   7586..7721    +  rep_origin     SV40 ori: SV40 origin of replication
   7742..7760    -  promoter       T7 promoter: promoter for bacteriophage T7 RNA polymerase
   7768..7923    +  CDS            lacZα (fragment): LacZα fragment of β-galactosidase; lacZ fragment
   7928..8356    +  rep_origin     f1 ori (sequence partly withheld): f1 bacteriophage origin of replication; arrow indicates direction of (+) strand synthesis
   8409..8513    +  promoter       AmpR promoter: bla
   8514..9374    +  CDS            AmpR: β-lactamase; bla; confers resistance to ampicillin, carbenicillin, and related antibiotics
   9545..10133   +  rep_origin     ori: high-copy-number ColE1/pMB1/pBR322/pUC origin of replication
>Addgene plasmid #220571 | LT3GEPIR-WEE1shRNA1 | addgene full sequence | sequence record 438397 | Addgene NGS Result
AACGACCGAGCGCAGCGAGTCAGTGAGCGAGGAAGCGGAAGAGCGCCCAATACGCAAACCGCCTCTCCCC
GCGCGTTGGCCGATTCATTAATGCAGCTGGCACGACAGGTTTCCCGACTGGAAAGCGGGCAGTGAGCGCA
ACGCAATTAATGTGAGTTAGCTCACTCATTAGGCACCCCAGGCTTTACACTTTATGCTTCCGGCTCGTAT
GTTGTGTGGAATTGTGAGCGGATAACAATTTCACACAGGAAACAGCTATGACCATGATTACGCCAAGCGC
GCAATTAACCCTCACTAAAGGGAACAAAAGCTGGAGCTGCAAGCTTAATGTAGTCTTATGCAATACTCTT
GTAGTCTTGCAACATGGTAACGATGAGTTAGCAACATGCCTTACAAGGAGAGAAAAAGCACCGTGCATGC
CGATTGGTGGAAGTAAGGTGGTACGATCGTGCCTTATTAGGAAGGCAACAGACGGGTCTGACATGGATTG
GACGAACCACTGAATTGCCGCATTGCAGAGATATTGTATTTAAGTGCCTAGCTCGATACATAAACGGGTC
TCTCTGGTTAGACCAGATCTGAGCCTGGGAGCTCTCTGGCTAACTAGGGAACCCACTGCTTAAGCCTCAA
TAAAGCTTGCCTTGAGTGCTTCAAGTAGTGTGTGCCCGTCTGTTGTGTGACTCTGGTAACTAGAGATCCC
TCAGACCCTTTTAGTCAGTGTGGAAAATCTCTAGCAGTGGCGCCCGAACAGGGACTTGAAAGCGAAAGGG
AAACCAGAGGAGCTCTCTCGACGCAGGACTCGGCTTGCTGAAGCGCGCACGGCAAGAGGCGAGGGGCGGC
GACTGGTGAGTACGCCAAAAATTTTGACTAGCGGAGGCTAGAAGGAGAGAGATGGGTGCGAGAGCGTCAG
TATTAAGCGGGGGAGAATTAGATCGCGATGGGAAAAAATTCGGTTAAGGCCAGGGGGAAAGAAAAAATAT
AAATTAAAACATATAGTATGGGCAAGCAGGGAGCTAGAACGATTCGCAGTTAATCCTGGCCTGTTAGAAA
CATCAGAAGGCTGTAGACAAATACTGGGACAGCTACAACCATCCCTTCAGACAGGATCAGAAGAACTTAG
ATCATTATATAATACAGTAGCAACCCTCTATTGTGTGCATCAAAGGATAGAGATAAAAGACACCAAGGAA
GCTTTAGACAAGATAGAGGAAGAGCAAAACAAAAGTAAGACCACCGCACAGCAAGCGGCCGCTGATCTTC
AGACCTGGAGGAGGAGATATGAGGGACAATTGGAGAAGTGAATTATATAAATATAAAGTAGTAAAAATTG
AACCATTAGGAGTAGCACCCACCAAGGCAAAGAGAAGAGTGGTGCAGAGAGAAAAAAGAGCAGTGGGAAT
AGGAGCTTTGTTCCTTGGGTTCTTGGGAGCAGCAGGAAGCACTATGGGCGCAGCGTCAATGACGCTGACG
GTACAGGCCAGACAATTATTGTCTGGTATAGTGCAGCAGCAGAACAATTTGCTGAGGGCTATTGAGGCGC
AACAGCATCTGTTGCAACTCACAGTCTGGGGCATCAAGCAGCTCCAGGCAAGAATCCTGGCTGTGGAAAG
ATACCTAAAGGATCAACAGCTCCTGGGGATTTGGGGTTGCTCTGGAAAACTCATTTGCACCACTGCTGTG
CCTTGGAATGCTAGTTGGAGTAATAAATCTCTGGAACAGATTTGGAATCACACGACCTGGATGGAGTGGG
ACAGAGAAATTAACAATTACACAAGCTTAATACACTCCTTAATTGAAGAATCGCAAAACCAGCAAGAAAA
GAATGAACAAGAATTATTGGAATTAGATAAATGGGCAAGTTTGTGGAATTGGTTTAACATAACAAATTGG
CTGTGGTATATAAAATTATTCATAATGATAGTAGGAGGCTTGGTAGGTTTAAGAATAGTTTTTGCTGTAC
TTTCTATAGTGAATAGAGTTAGGCAGGGATATTCACCATTATCGTTTCAGACCCACCTCCCAACCCCGAG
GGGACCCGACAGGCCCGAAGGAATAGAAGAAGAAGGTGGAGAGAGAGACAGAGACAGATCCATTCGATTA
GTGAACGGATCTCGACGGTATCGGTTAACTTTTAAAAGAAAAGGGGGGATTGGGGGGTACAGTGCAGGGG
AAAGAATAGTAGACATAATAGCAACAGACATACAAACTAAAGAATTACAAAAACAAATTACAAAAATTCA
AAATTTTATCGATTCTAGATTCGAGTTTACTCCCTATCAGTGATAGAGAACGTATGAAGAGTTTACTCCC
TATCAGTGATAGAGAACGTATGCAGACTTTACTCCCTATCAGTGATAGAGAACGTATAAGGAGTTTACTC
CCTATCAGTGATAGAGAACGTATGACCAGTTTACTCCCTATCAGTGATAGAGAACGTATCTACAGTTTAC
TCCCTATCAGTGATAGAGAACGTATATCCAGTTTACTCCCTATCAGTGATAGAGAACGTATAAGCTTTAG
GCGTGTACGGTGGGCGCCTATAAAAGCAGAGCTCGTTTAGTGAACCGTCAGATCGCCTGGAGCAATTCCA
CAACACTTTTGTCTTATACCAACTTTCCGTACCACTTCCTACCCTCGTAAAGTCGAGCTTGCGTTGGATC
CACCATGGTGAGCAAGGGCGAGGAGCTGTTCACCGGGGTGGTGCCCATCCTGGTCGAGCTGGACGGCGAC
GTAAACGGCCACAAGTTCAGCGTGTCTGGCGAGGGCGAGGGCGATGCCACCTACGGCAAGCTGACCCTGA
AGTTCATCTGCACCACCGGCAAGCTGCCCGTGCCCTGGCCCACCCTCGTGACCACCCTGACCTACGGCGT
GCAGTGCTTCAGCCGCTACCCCGACCACATGAAGCAGCACGACTTCTTCAAGTCCGCCATGCCCGAAGGC
TACGTCCAGGAGCGCACCATCTTCTTCAAGGACGACGGCAACTACAAGACCCGCGCCGAGGTGAAGTTCG
AGGGCGACACCCTGGTGAACCGCATCGAGCTGAAGGGCATCGACTTCAAGGAGGACGGCAACATCCTGGG
GCACAAGCTGGAGTACAACTACAACAGCCACAACGTCTATATCATGGCCGACAAGCAGAAGAACGGCATC
AAGGCGAACTTCAAGATCCGCCACAACATCGAGGACGGCAGCGTGCAGCTCGCCGACCACTACCAGCAGA
ACACCCCCATCGGCGACGGCCCCGTGCTGCTGCCCGACAACCACTACCTGAGCACCCAGTCCGCCCTGAG
CAAAGACCCCAACGAGAAGCGCGATCACATGGTCCTGCTGGAGTTCGTGACCGCCGCCGGGATCACTCTC
GGCATGGACGAGCTGTACAAGTAATGACGTACGGCGGCCGCCTCGACTAGGGATAACAGGGTAATTGTTT
GAATGAGGCTTCAGTACTTTACAGAATCGTTGCCTGCACATCTTGGAAACACTTGCTGGGATTACTTCGA
CTTCTTAACCCAACAGAAGGCTCGAGAAGGTATATTGCTGTTGACAGTGAGCGAGCCAGTGATTATGAGC
TTGAATAGTGAAGCCACAGATGTATTCAAGCTCATAATCACTGGCGTGCCTACTGCCTCGGACTTCAAGG
GGTCTAGAATTCGAGCAATTATCTTGTTTACTAAAACTGAATACCTTGCTATCTCTTTGATACATTTTTA
CAAAGCTGAATTAAAATGGTATAAATTAAATCACTTTTTTCAATTGACGCGTAATTCTACCGGGTAGGGG
AGGCGCTTTTCCCAAGGCAGTCTGGAGCATGCGCTTTAGCAGCCCCGCTGGGCACTTGGCGCTACACAAG
TGGCCTCTGGCCTCGCACACATTCCACATCCACCGGTAGGCGCCAACCGGCTCCGTTCTTTGGTGGCCCC
TTCGCGCCACCTTCTACTCCTCCCCTAGTCAGGAAGTTCCCCCCCGCCCCGCAGCTCGCGTCGTGCAGGA
CGTGACAAATGGAAGTAGCACGTCTCACTAGTCTCGTGCAGATGGACAGCACCGCTGAGCAATGGAAGCG
GGTAGGCCTTTGGGGCAGCGGCCAATAGCAGCTTTGCTCCTTCGCTTTCTGGGCTCAGAGGCTGGGAAGG
GGTGGGTCCGGGGGCGGGCTCAGGGGCGGGCTCAGGGGCGGGGCGGGCGCCCGAAGGTCCTCCGGAGGCC
CGGCATTCTGCACGCTTCAAAAGCGCACGTCTGCCGCGCTGTTCTCCTCTTCCTCATCTCCGGGCCTTTC
GACCTGCAGCCCAAGCTTACCATGACCGAGTACAAGCCCACGGTGCGCCTCGCCACCCGCGACGACGTCC
CCAGGGCCGTACGCACCCTCGCCGCCGCGTTCGCCGACTACCCCGCCACGCGCCACACCGTCGATCCGGA
CCGCCACATCGAGCGGGTCACCGAGCTGCAAGAACTCTTCCTCACGCGCGTCGGGCTCGACATCGGCAAG
GTGTGGGTCGCGGACGACGGCGCCGCGGTGGCGGTCTGGACCACGCCGGAGAGCGTCGAAGCGGGGGCGG
TGTTCGCCGAGATCGGCCCGCGCATGGCCGAGTTGAGCGGTTCCCGGCTGGCCGCGCAGCAACAGATGGA
AGGCCTCCTGGCGCCGCACCGGCCCAAGGAGCCCGCGTGGTTCCTGGCCACCGTCGGCGTCTCGCCCGAC
CACCAGGGCAAGGGTCTGGGCAGCGCCGTCGTGCTCCCCGGAGTGGAGGCGGCCGAGCGCGCCGGGGTGC
CCGCCTTCCTGGAGACCTCCGCGCCCCGCAACCTCCCCTTCTACGAGCGGCTCGGCTTCACCGTCACCGC
CGACGTCGAGGTGCCCGAAGGACCGCGCACCTGGTGCATGACCCGCAAGCCCGGTGCCTGACGCCCGCCC
CACGACCCGCAGCGCCCGACCGAAAGGAGCGCACGACCCCATGCATCCAATTCCGCCCCCCCCCCCTAAC
GTTACTGGCCGAAGCCGCTTGGAATAAGGCCGGTGTGCGTTTGTCTATATGTTATTTTCCACCATATTGC
CGTCTTTTGGCAATGTGAGGGCCCGGAAACCTGGCCCTGTCTTCTTGACGAGCATTCCTAGGGGTCTTTC
CCCTCTCGCCAAAGGAATGCAAGGTCTGTTGAATGTCGTGAAGGAAGCAGTTCCTCTGGAAGCTTCTTGA
AGACAAACAACGTCTGTAGCGACCCTTTGCAGGCAGCGGAACCCCCCACCTGGCGACAGGTGCCTCTGCG
GCCAAAAGCCACGTGTATAAGATACACCTGCAAAGGCGGCACAACCCCAGTGCCACGTTGTGAGTTGGAT
AGTTGTGGAAAGAGTCAAATGGCTCTCCTCAAGCGTATTCAACAAGGGGCTGAAGGATGCCCAGAAGGTA
CCCCATTGTATGGGATCTGATCTGGGGCCTCGGTGCACATGCTTTACATGTGTTTAGTCGAGGTTAAAAA
AACGTCTAGGCCCCCCGAACCACGGGGACGTGGTTTTCCTTTGAAAAACACGATGATAATATGGCCACAA
CCATGAGTAGACTGGACAAGAGCAAAGTCATAAACGGAGCTCTGGAATTACTCAATGGTGTCGGTATCGA
AGGCCTGACGACAAGGAAACTCGCTCAAAAGCTGGGAGTTGAGCAGCCTACCCTGTACTGGCACGTGAAG
AACAAGCGGGCCCTGCTCGATGCCCTGCCAATCGAGATGCTGGACAGGCATCATACCCACTTCTGCCCCC
TGGAAGGCGAGTCATGGCAAGACTTTCTGCGGAACAACGCCAAGTCATACCGCTGTGCTCTCCTCTCACA
TCGCGACGGGGCTAAAGTGCATCTCGGCACCCGCCCAACAGAGAAACAGTACGAAACCCTGGAAAATCAG
CTCGCGTTCCTGTGTCAGCAAGGCTTCTCCCTGGAGAACGCACTGTACGCTCTGTCCGCCGTGGGCCACT
TTACACTGGGCTGCGTATTGGAGGAACAGGAGCATCAAGTAGCAAAAGAGGAAAGAGAGACACCTACCAC
CGATTCTATGCCCCCACTTCTGAGACAAGCAATTGAGCTGTTCGACCGGCAGGGAGCCGAACCTGCCTTC
CTTTTCGGCCTGGAACTAATCATATGTGGCCTGGAGAAACAGCTAAAGTGCGAAAGCGGCGGGCCGACCG
ACGCCCTTGACGATTTTGACTTAGACATGCTCCCAGCCGATGCCCTTGACGACTTTGACCTTGATATGCT
GCCTGCTGACGCTCTTGACGATTTTGACCTTGACATGCTCCCCGGGTAATCCGGACTCGACCTGCAGCCA
AGCTTATCGAAACGCGTCTGGAACAATCAACCTCTGGATTACAAAATTTGTGAAAGATTGACTGGTATTC
TTAACTATGTTGCTCCTTTTACGCTATGTGGATACGCTGCTTTAATGCCTTTGTATCATGCTATTGCTTC
CCGTATGGCTTTCATTTTCTCCTCCTTGTATAAATCCTGGTTGCTGTCTCTTTATGAGGAGTTGTGGCCC
GTTGTCAGGCAACGTGGCGTGGTGTGCACTGTGTTTGCTGACGCAACCCCCACTGGTTGGGGCATTGCCA
CCACCTGTCAGCTCCTTTCCGGGACTTTCGCTTTCCCCCTCCCTATTGCCACGGCGGAACTCATCGCCGC
CTGCCTTGCCCGCTGCTGGACAGGGGCTCGGCTGTTGGGCACTGACAATTCCGTGGTGTTGTCGGGGAAG
CTGACGTCCTTTCCATGGCTGCTCGCCTGTGTTGCCACCTGGATTCTGCGCGGGACGTCCTTCTGCTACG
TCCCTTCGGCCCTCAATCCAGCGGACCTTCCTTCCCGCGGCCTGCTGCCGGCTCTGCGGCCTCTTCCGCG
TCTTCGCCTTCGCCCTCAGACGAGTCGGATCTCCCTTTGGGCCGCCTCCCCGCCTGGAATTAATTCTGCA
GTCGAGACCTAGAAAAACATGGAGCAATCACAAGTAGCAATACAGCAGCTACCAATGCTGATTGTGCCTG
GCTAGAAGCACAAGAGGAGGAGGAGGTGGGTTTTCCAGTCACACCTCAGGTACCTTTAAGACCAATGACT
TACAAGGCAGCTGTAGATCTTAGCCACTTTTTAAAAGAAAAGGGGGGACTGGAAGGGCTAATTCACTCCC
AACGAAGACAAGATCTGCTTTTTGCTTGTACTGGGTCTCTCTGGTTAGACCAGATCTGAGCCTGGGAGCT
CTCTGGCTAACTAGGGAACCCACTGCTTAAGCCTCAATAAAGCTTGCCTTGAGTGCTTCAAGTAGTGTGT
GCCCGTCTGTTGTGTGACTCTGGTAACTAGAGATCCCTCAGACCCTTTTAGTCAGTGTGGAAAATCTCTA
GCAGTAGTAGTTCATGTCATCTTATTATTCAGTATTTATAACTTGCAAAGAAATGAATATCAGAGAGTGA
GAGGAACTTGTTTATTGCAGCTTATAATGGTTACAAATAAAGCAATAGCATCACAAATTTCACAAATAAA
GCATTTTTTTCACTGCATTCTAGTTGTGGTTTGTCCAAACTCATCAATGTATCTTATCATGTCTGGCTCT
AGCTATCCCGCCCCTAACTCCGCCCATCCCGCCCCTAACTCCGCCCAGTTCCGCCCATTCTCCGCCCCAT
GGCTGACTAATTTTTTTTATTTATGCAGAGGCCGAGGCCGCCTCGGCCTCTGAGCTATTCCAGAAGTAGT
GAGGAGGCTTTTTTGGAGGCCTAGGGACGTACCCAATTCGCCCTATAGTGAGTCGTATTACGCGCGCTCA
CTGGCCGTCGTTTTACAACGTCGTGACTGGGAAAACCCTGGCGTTACCCAACTTAATCGCCTTGCAGCAC
ATCCCCCTTTCGCCAGCTGGCGTAATAGCGAAGAGGCCCGCACCGATCGCCCTTCCCAACAGTTGCGCAG
CCTGAATGGCGAATGGG
[124 nt withheld, positions 7928-8051]
C
[91 nt withheld, positions 8053-8143]
A
[49 nt withheld, positions 8145-8193]
CCTTTGACGTTGGAGTCCACGTTCTTT
[37 nt withheld, positions 8221-8257]
ACCCTATCTCGGTCTATTCTTTTGATTTATAAGGGATTTTGCCGATTTCGGCCTATTGGTTAAAAAATGA
GCTGATTTAACAAAAATTTAACGCGAATTTTAACAAAATATTAACGCTTACAATTTAGGTGGCACTTTTC
GGGGAAATGTGCGCGGAACCCCTATTTGTTTATTTTTCTAAATACATTCAAATATGTATCCGCTCATGAG
ACAATAACCCTGATAAATGCTTCAATAATATTGAAAAAGGAAGAGTATGAGTATTCAACATTTCCGTGTC
GCCCTTATTCCCTTTTTTGCGGCATTTTGCCTTCCTGTTTTTGCTCACCCAGAAACGCTGGTGAAAGTAA
AAGATGCTGAAGATCAGTTGGGTGCACGAGTGGGTTACATCGAACTGGATCTCAACAGCGGTAAGATCCT
TGAGAGTTTTCGCCCCGAAGAACGTTTTCCAATGATGAGCACTTTTAAAGTTCTGCTATGTGGCGCGGTA
TTATCCCGTATTGACGCCGGGCAAGAGCAACTCGGTCGCCGCATACACTATTCTCAGAATGACTTGGTTG
AGTACTCACCAGTCACAGAAAAGCATCTTACGGATGGCATGACAGTAAGAGAATTATGCAGTGCTGCCAT
AACCATGAGTGATAACACTGCGGCCAACTTACTTCTGACAACGATCGGAGGACCGAAGGAGCTAACCGCT
TTTTTGCACAACATGGGGGATCATGTAACTCGCCTTGATCGTTGGGAACCGGAGCTGAATGAAGCCATAC
CAAACGACGAGCGTGACACCACGATGCCTGTAGCAATGGCAACAACGTTGCGCAAACTATTAACTGGCGA
ACTACTTACTCTAGCTTCCCGGCAACAATTAATAGACTGGATGGAGGCGGATAAAGTTGCAGGACCACTT
CTGCGCTCGGCCCTTCCGGCTGGCTGGTTTATTGCTGATAAATCTGGAGCCGGTGAGCGTGGGTCTCGCG
GTATCATTGCAGCACTGGGGCCAGATGGTAAGCCCTCCCGTATCGTAGTTATCTACACGACGGGGAGTCA
GGCAACTATGGATGAACGAAATAGACAGATCGCTGAGATAGGTGCCTCACTGATTAAGCATTGGTAACTG
TCAGACCAAGTTTACTCATATATACTTTAGATTGATTTAAAACTTCATTTTTAATTTAAAAGGATCTAGG
TGAAGATCCTTTTTGATAATCTCATGACCAAAATCCCTTAACGTGAGTTTTCGTTCCACTGAGCGTCAGA
CCCCGTAGAAAAGATCAAAGGATCTTCTTGAGATCCTTTTTTTCTGCGCGTAATCTGCTGCTTGCAAACA
AAAAAACCACCGCTACCAGCGGTGGTTTGTTTGCCGGATCAAGAGCTACCAACTCTTTTTCCGAAGGTAA
CTGGCTTCAGCAGAGCGCAGATACCAAATACTGTTCTTCTAGTGTAGCCGTAGTTAGGCCACCACTTCAA
GAACTCTGTAGCACCGCCTACATACCTCGCTCTGCTAATCCTGTTACCAGTGGCTGCTGCCAGTGGCGAT
AAGTCGTGTCTTACCGGGTTGGACTCAAGACGATAGTTACCGGATAAGGCGCAGCGGTCGGGCTGAACGG
GGGGTTCGTGCACACAGCCCAGCTTGGAGCGAACGACCTACACCGAACTGAGATACCTACAGCGTGAGCT
ATGAGAAAGCGCCACGCTTCCCGAAGGGAGAAAGGCGGACAGGTATCCGGTAAGCGGCAGGGTCGGAACA
GGAGAGCGCACGAGGGAGCTTCCAGGGGGAAACGCCTGGTATCTTTATAGTCCTGTCGGGTTTCGCCACC
TCTGACTTGAGCGTCGATTTTTGTGATGCTCGTCAGGGGGGCGGAGCCTATGGAAAAACGCCAGCAACGC
GGCCTTTTTACGGTTCCTGGCCTTTTGCTGGCCTTTTGCTCACATGTTCTTTCCTGCGTTATCCCCTGAT
TCTGTGGATAACCGTATTACCGCCTTTGAGTGAGCTGATACCGCTCGCCGCAGCCG
